>Addgene plasmid #219053 | SFFV-RUNX1-Brd 75 | addgene full sequence | sequence record 449899 | Addgene NGS Result
CCTCAGACCCTTTTAGTCAGTGTGGAAAATCTCTAGCAGTAGTAGTTCATGTCATCTTATTATTCAGTAT
TTATAACTTGCAAAGAAATGAATATCAGAGAGTGAGAGGAACTTGTTTATTGCAGCTTATAATGGTTACA
AATAAAGCAATAGCATCACAAATTTCACAAATAAAGCATTTTTTTCACTGCATTCTAGTTGTGGTTTGTC
CAAACTCATCAATGTATCTTATCATGTCTGGCTCTAGCTATCCCGCCCCTAACTCCGCCCATCCCGCCCC
TAACTCCGCCCAGTTCCGCCCATTCTCCGCCCCATGGCTGACTAATTTTTTTTATTTATGCAGAGGCCGA
GGCCGCCTCGGCCTCTGAGCTATTCCAGAAGTAGTGAGGAGGCTTTTTTGGAGGCCTAGGGACGTACCCA
ATTCGCCCTATAGTGAGTCGTATTACGCGCGCTCACTGGCCGTCGTTTTACAACGTCGTGACTGGGAAAA
CCCTGGCGTTACCCAACTTAATCGCCTTGCAGCACATCCCCCTTTCGCCAGCTGGCGTAATAGCGAAGAG
GCCCGCACCGATCGCCCTTCCCAACAGTTGCGCAGCCTGAATGGCGAATGGG
[124 nt withheld, positions 613-736]
C
[91 nt withheld, positions 738-828]
A
[49 nt withheld, positions 830-878]
CCTTTGACGTTGGAGTCCACGTTCTTT
[37 nt withheld, positions 906-942]
ACCCTATCTCGGTCTATTCTTTTGATTTATAAGGGATTTTGCCGATTTCGGCCTATTGGTTAAAAAATGA
GCTGATTTAACAAAAATTTAACGCGAATTTTAACAAAATATTAACGCTTACAATTTAGGTGGCACTTTTC
GGGGAAATGTGCGCGGAACCCCTATTTGTTTATTTTTCTAAATACATTCAAATATGTATCCGCTCATGAG
ACAATAACCCTGATAAATGCTTCAATAATATTGAAAAAGGAAGAGTATGAGTATTCAACATTTCCGTGTC
GCCCTTATTCCCTTTTTTGCGGCATTTTGCCTTCCTGTTTTTGCTCACCCAGAAACGCTGGTGAAAGTAA
AAGATGCTGAAGATCAGTTGGGTGCACGAGTGGGTTACATCGAACTGGATCTCAACAGCGGTAAGATCCT
TGAGAGTTTTCGCCCCGAAGAACGTTTTCCAATGATGAGCACTTTTAAAGTTCTGCTATGTGGCGCGGTA
TTATCCCGTATTGACGCCGGGCAAGAGCAACTCGGTCGCCGCATACACTATTCTCAGAATGACTTGGTTG
AGTACTCACCAGTCACAGAAAAGCATCTTACGGATGGCATGACAGTAAGAGAATTATGCAGTGCTGCCAT
AACCATGAGTGATAACACTGCGGCCAACTTACTTCTGACAACGATCGGAGGACCGAAGGAGCTAACCGCT
TTTTTGCACAACATGGGGGATCATGTAACTCGCCTTGATCGTTGGGAACCGGAGCTGAATGAAGCCATAC
CAAACGACGAGCGTGACACCACGATGCCTGTAGCAATGGCAACAACGTTGCGCAAACTATTAACTGGCGA
ACTACTTACTCTAGCTTCCCGGCAACAATTAATAGACTGGATGGAGGCGGATAAAGTTGCAGGACCACTT
CTGCGCTCGGCCCTTCCGGCTGGCTGGTTTATTGCTGATAAATCTGGAGCCGGTGAGCGTGGGTCTCGCG
GTATCATTGCAGCACTGGGGCCAGATGGTAAGCCCTCCCGTATCGTAGTTATCTACACGACGGGGAGTCA
GGCAACTATGGATGAACGAAATAGACAGATCGCTGAGATAGGTGCCTCACTGATTAAGCATTGGTAACTG
TCAGACCAAGTTTACTCATATATACTTTAGATTGATTTAAAACTTCATTTTTAATTTAAAAGGATCTAGG
TGAAGATCCTTTTTGATAATCTCATGACCAAAATCCCTTAACGTGAGTTTTCGTTCCACTGAGCGTCAGA
CCCCGTAGAAAAGATCAAAGGATCTTCTTGAGATCCTTTTTTTCTGCGCGTAATCTGCTGCTTGCAAACA
AAAAAACCACCGCTACCAGCGGTGGTTTGTTTGCCGGATCAAGAGCTACCAACTCTTTTTCCGAAGGTAA
CTGGCTTCAGCAGAGCGCAGATACCAAATACTGTTCTTCTAGTGTAGCCGTAGTTAGGCCACCACTTCAA
GAACTCTGTAGCACCGCCTACATACCTCGCTCTGCTAATCCTGTTACCAGTGGCTGCTGCCAGTGGCGAT
AAGTCGTGTCTTACCGGGTTGGACTCAAGACGATAGTTACCGGATAAGGCGCAGCGGTCGGGCTGAACGG
GGGGTTCGTGCACACAGCCCAGCTTGGAGCGAACGACCTACACCGAACTGAGATACCTACAGCGTGAGCT
ATGAGAAAGCGCCACGCTTCCCGAAGGGAGAAAGGCGGACAGGTATCCGGTAAGCGGCAGGGTCGGAACA
GGAGAGCGCACGAGGGAGCTTCCAGGGGGAAACGCCTGGTATCTTTATAGTCCTGTCGGGTTTCGCCACC
TCTGACTTGAGCGTCGATTTTTGTGATGCTCGTCAGGGGGGCGGAGCCTATGGAAAAACGCCAGCAACGC
GGCCTTTTTACGGTTCCTGGCCTTTTGCTGGCCTTTTGCTCACATGTTCTTTCCTGCGTTATCCCCTGAT
TCTGTGGATAACCGTATTACCGCCTTTGAGTGAGCTGATACCGCTCGCCGCAGCCGAACGACCGAGCGCA
GCGAGTCAGTGAGCGAGGAAGCGGAAGAGCGCCCAATACGCAAACCGCCTCTCCCCGCGCGTTGGCCGAT
TCATTAATGCAGCTGGCACGACAGGTTTCCCGACTGGAAAGCGGGCAGTGAGCGCAACGCAATTAATGTG
AGTTAGCTCACTCATTAGGCACCCCAGGCTTTACACTTTATGCTTCCGGCTCGTATGTTGTGTGGAATTG
TGAGCGGATAACAATTTCACACAGGAAACAGCTATGACCATGATTACGCCAAGCGCGCAATTAACCCTCA
CTAAAGGGAACAAAAGCTGGAGCTGCAAGCTTAATGTAGTCTTATGCAATACTCTTGTAGTCTTGCAACA
TGGTAACGATGAGTTAGCAACATGCCTTACAAGGAGAGAAAAAGCACCGTGCATGCCGATTGGTGGAAGT
AAGGTGGTACGATCGTGCCTTATTAGGAAGGCAACAGACGGGTCTGACATGGATTGGACGAACCACTGAA
TTGCCGCATTGCAGAGATATTGTATTTAAGTGCCTAGCTCGATACATAAACGGGTCTCTCTGGTTAGACC
AGATCTGAGCCTGGGAGCTCTCTGGCTAACTAGGGAACCCACTGCTTAAGCCTCAATAAAGCTTGCCTTG
AGTGCTTCAAGTAGTGTGTGCCCGTCTGTTGTGTGACTCTGGTAACTAGAGATCCCTCAGACCCTTTTAG
TCAGTGTGGAAAATCTCTAGCAGTGGCGCCCGAACAGGGACTTGAAAGCGAAAGGGAAACCAGAGGAGCT
CTCTCGACGCAGGACTCGGCTTGCTGAAGCGCGCACGGCAAGAGGCGAGGGGCGGCGACTGGTGAGTACG
CCAAAAATTTTGACTAGCGGAGGCTAGAAGGAGAGAGATGGGTGCGAGAGCGTCAGTATTAAGCGGGGGA
GAATTAGATCGCGATGGGAAAAAATTCGGTTAAGGCCAGGGGGAAAGAAAAAATATAAATTAAAACATAT
AGTATGGGCAAGCAGGGAGCTAGAACGATTCGCAGTTAATCCTGGCCTGTTAGAAACATCAGAAGGCTGT
AGACAAATACTGGGACAGCTACAACCATCCCTTCAGACAGGATCAGAAGAACTTAGATCATTATATAATA
CAGTAGCAACCCTCTATTGTGTGCATCAAAGGATAGAGATAAAAGACACCAAGGAAGCTTTAGACAAGAT
AGAGGAAGAGCAAAACAAAAGTAAGACCACCGCACAGCAAGCGGCCGCTGATCTTCAGACCTGGAGGAGG
AGATATGAGGGACAATTGGAGAAGTGAATTATATAAATATAAAGTAGTAAAAATTGAACCATTAGGAGTA
GCACCCACCAAGGCAAAGAGAAGAGTGGTGCAGAGAGAAAAAAGAGCAGTGGGAATAGGAGCTTTGTTCC
TTGGGTTCTTGGGAGCAGCAGGAAGCACTATGGGCGCAGCGTCAATGACGCTGACGGTACAGGCCAGACA
ATTATTGTCTGGTATAGTGCAGCAGCAGAACAATTTGCTGAGGGCTATTGAGGCGCAACAGCATCTGTTG
CAACTCACAGTCTGGGGCATCAAGCAGCTCCAGGCAAGAATCCTGGCTGTGGAAAGATACCTAAAGGATC
AACAGCTCCTGGGGATTTGGGGTTGCTCTGGAAAACTCATTTGCACCACTGCTGTGCCTTGGAATGCTAG
TTGGAGTAATAAATCTCTGGAACAGATTTGGAATCACACGACCTGGATGGAGTGGGACAGAGAAATTAAC
AATTACACAAGCTTAATACACTCCTTAATTGAAGAATCGCAAAACCAGCAAGAAAAGAATGAACAAGAAT
TATTGGAATTAGATAAATGGGCAAGTTTGTGGAATTGGTTTAACATAACAAATTGGCTGTGGTATATAAA
ATTATTCATAATGATAGTAGGAGGCTTGGTAGGTTTAAGAATAGTTTTTGCTGTACTTTCTATAGTGAAT
AGAGTTAGGCAGGGATATTCACCATTATCGTTTCAGACCCACCTCCCAACCCCGAGGGGACCCGACAGGC
CCGAAGGAATAGAAGAAGAAGGTGGAGAGAGAGACAGAGACAGATCCATTCGATTAGTGAACGGATCTCG
ACGGTATCGGTTAACTTTTAAAAGAAAAGGGGGGATTGGGGGGTACAGTGCAGGGGAAAGAATAGTAGAC
ATAATAGCAACAGACATACAAACTAAAGAATTACAAAAACAAATTACAAAAATTCAAAATTTTATCGATC
ACGAGACTAGCCTCGAGCTGGCTGCAGTAACGCCATTTTGCAAGGCATGGAAAAATACCAAACCAAGAAT
AGAGAAGTTCAGATCAAGGGCGGGTACATGAAAATAGCTAACGTTGGGCCAAACAGGATATCTGCGGTGA
GCAGTTTCGGCCCCGGCCCGGGGCCAAGAACAGATGGTCACCGCAGTTTCGGCCCCGGCCCGAGGCCAAG
AACAGATGGTCCCCAGATATGGCCCAACCCTCAGCAGTTTCTTAAGACCCATCAGATGTTTCCAGGCTCC
CCCAAGGACCTGAAATGACCCTGCGCCTTATTTGAATTAACCAATCAGCCTGCTTCTCGCTTCTGTTCGC
GCGCTTCTGCTTCCCGAGCTCTATAAAAGAGCTCACAACCCCTCACTCGGCGCGCCAGTCCTCCGACAGA
CTGAGTCGGCCGGTCGAATCAAGCTTATCGATACCGTCGACGGATCCGCTAGCCCGCGGTTCGAAATGCG
TATCCCCGTAGATGCCAGCACGAGCCGCCGCTTCACGCCGCCTTCCACCGCGCTGAGCCCAGGCAAGATG
AGCGAGGCGTTGCCGCTGGGCGCCCCGGACGCCGGCGCTGCCCTGGCCGGCAAGCTGAGGAGCGGCGACC
GCAGCATGGTGGAGGTGCTGGCCGACCACCCGGGCGAGCTGGTGCGCACCGACAGCCCCAACTTCCTCTG
CTCCGTGCTGCCTACGCACTGGCGCTGCAACAAGACCCTGCCCATCGCTTTCAAGGTGGTGGCCCTAGGG
GATGTTCCAGATGGCACTCTGGTCACTGTGATGGCTGGCAATGATGAAAACTACTCGGCTGAGCTGAGAA
ATGCTACCGCAGCCATGAAGAACCAGGTTGCAAGATTTAATGACCTCAGGTTTGTCGGTCGAAGTGGAAG
AGGGAAAAGCTTCACTCTGACCATCACTGTCTTCACAAACCCACCGCAAGTCGCCACCTACCACAGAGCC
ATCAAAATCACAGTGGATGGGCCCCGAGAACCTCGAAGACATCGGCAGAAACTAGATGATCAGACCAAGC
CCGGGAGCTTGTCCTTTTCCGAGCGGCTCAGTGAACTGGAGCAGCTGCGGCGCACAGCCATGAGGGTCAG
CCCACACCACCCAGCCCCCACGCCCAACCCTCGTGCCTCCCTGAACCACTCCACTGCCTTTAACCCTCAG
CCTCAGAGTCAGATGCAGGAGGAAGACACAGCACCCTGGAGATGTTAGACCGGTCGGATCCCCCGGGCTG
CAGGAATTCGAGCATCTTACCGCCATTTATTCCCATATTTGTTCTGTTTTTCTTGATTTGGGTATACATT
TAAATGTTAATAAAACAAAATGGTGGGGCAATCATTTACATTTTTAGGGATATGTAATTACTAGTTCAGG
TGTATTGCCACAAGACAAACATGTTAAGAAACTTTCCCGTTATTTACGCTCTGTTCCTGTTAATCAACCT
CTGGATTACAAAATTTGTGAAAGATTGACTGATATTCTTAACTATGTTGCTCCTTTTACGCTGTGTGGAT
ATGCTGCTTTAATGCCTCTGTATCATGCTATTGCTTCCCGTACGGCTTTCGTTTTCTCCTCCTTGTATAA
ATCCTGGTTGCTGTCTCTTTATGAGGAGTTGTGGCCCGTTGTCCGTCAACGTGGCGTGGTGTGCTCTGTG
TTTGCTGACGCAACCCCCACTGGCTGGGGCATTGCCACCACCTGTCAACTCCTTTCTGGGACTTTCGCTT
TCCCCCTCCCGATCGCCACGGCAGAACTCATCGCCGCCTGCCTTGCCCGCTGCTGGACAGGGGCTAGGTT
GCTGGGCACTGATAATTCCGTGGTGTTGTCGGGGAAGCTGACGTCCTTTGCAATTCGATATCAAGCTGTA
CCTTCTAGATGTACAATCTAACAAGCGCTTCTAGACCAATGACTTACAAGGCAGCTGTAGATCTTAGCCA
CTTTTTAAAAGAAAAGGGGGGACTGGAAGGGCTAATTCACTCCCAACGAAGACAAGATCTGCTTTTTGCT
TGTACTGGGTCTCTCTGGTTAGACCAGATCTGAGCCTGGGAGCTCTCTGGCTAACTAGGGAACCCACTGC
TTAAGCCTCAATAAAGCTTGCCTTGAGTGCTTCAAGTAGTGTGTGCCCGTCTGTTGTGTGACTCTGGTAA
CTAGAGATC
Features (pLannotate 1.2.2; 28 found; start..end, strand, type, name):
    110..231     +  polyA_signal   SV40 poly(A) signal: SV40 polyadenylation signal
    271..406     +  rep_origin     SV40 ori: SV40 origin of replication
    427..445     -  promoter       T7 promoter: promoter for bacteriophage T7 RNA polymerase
    453..608     +  CDS            lacZα (fragment): LacZα fragment of β-galactosidase; lacZ fragment
    613..1041    +  rep_origin     f1 ori (sequence partly withheld): f1 bacteriophage origin of replication; arrow indicates direction of (+) strand synthesis
   1094..1198    +  promoter       AmpR promoter: bla
   1199..2059    +  CDS            AmpR: β-lactamase; bla; confers resistance to ampicillin, carbenicillin, and related antibiotics
   2230..2818    +  rep_origin     ori: high-copy-number ColE1/pMB1/pBR322/pUC origin of replication
   3001..3093    +  CDS            lacI (fragment): lac repressor; lacI; The lac repressor binds to the lac operator to inhibit transcription in E. coli. This inhibition can be relieved by adding lactose or isopropyl-β-D-thiogalactopyranoside (IPTG).
   3106..3127    +  protein_bind   CAP binding site: CAP binding activates transcription in the presence of cAMP. E. coli catabolite activator protein
   3142..3172    +  promoter       lac promoter: promoter for the E. coli lac operon
   3180..3196    +  protein_bind   lac operator: The lac repressor binds to the lac operator to inhibit transcription in E. coli. This inhibition can be relieved by adding lactose or isopropyl-β-D-thiogalactopyranoside (IPTG). lac repressor encoded by lacI
   3241..3259    +  promoter       T3 promoter: promoter for bacteriophage T3 RNA polymerase
   3287..3513    +  promoter       RSV promoter: Rous sarcoma virus enhancer/promoter
   3514..3694    +  LTR            5' LTR (truncated): truncated 5' long terminal repeat (LTR) from HIV-1
   3741..3866    +  misc_feature   HIV-1 Ψ: packaging signal of human immunodeficiency virus type 1
   3850..4213    +  CDS            HIV-1 gag (fragment): gag protein from human immunodeficiency virus 1; gag
   4359..4592    +  misc_feature   RRE: The Rev response element (RRE) of HIV-1 allows for Rev-dependent mRNA export from the nucleus to the cytoplasm.
   4969..5069    +  CDS            Rev (fragment): human immunodeficiency virus 1 (HIV-1) Rev protein; rev; enhances nuclear export of unspliced and incompletely spliced viral mRNAs
   5088..5205    +  misc_feature   cPPT/CTS: central polypurine tract and central termination sequence of HIV-1
   5239..5640    +  promoter       SFFV promoter: spleen focus-forming virus long terminal repeat (LTR) promoter
   5650..5673    +  misc_feature   MCS (fragment): pBluescript multiple cloning site
   5698..6441    +  CDS            RUNX1 (fragment): RUNX1_HUMAN - Also known as AML1, CBFA2. Experimental evidence at protein level: Swiss-Prot protein existence level 1. Isoform AML-1L interferes with the transactivation activity of RUNX1. From Homo sapiens (Human).
   6458..6483    +  misc_feature   MCS (fragment): pBluescript multiple cloning site
   6483..6542    +  CDS            S (fragment): HBSAG_WHV6 - Experimental evidence at transcript level: Swiss-Prot protein existence level 2. The middle envelope protein plays an important role in the budding of the virion. It is involved in the induction of budding in a nucleocapsid independent way. In this process the majority of envelope proteins bud to form subviral lipoprotein particles of 22 nm of diameter that do not contain a nucleocapsid (By similarity). From Woodchuck hepatitis B virus (isolate w64/pWS23) (WHV).
   6674..7077    +  misc_feature   WPRE: woodchuck hepatitis virus posttranscriptional regulatory element
   7135..7194    +  CDS            nef (fragment): NEF_HV1Z2 - Experimental evidence at protein level: Swiss-Prot protein existence level 1. Extracellular Nef protein targets CD4(+) T-lymphocytes for apoptosis by interacting with CXCR4 surface receptors. From Human immunodeficiency virus type 1 group M subtype D (isolate Z2/CDC-Z34) (HIV-1).
   7196..38      +  LTR            3' LTR (ΔU3) (across the origin): self-inactivating 3' long terminal repeat (LTR) from HIV-1
