[The description below was written by a language model from this plasmid's Addgene catalogue record and pLannotate feature annotations shown in this document.]
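Description:
SFFV-RUNX1-Brd 75 is a third-generation-style, self-inactivating HIV-1 lentiviral transfer plasmid built on the SFFV-MCS backbone, carrying human RUNX1 together with a construct-specific DNA barcode. It is propagated in E. coli through a high-copy ColE1/pUC-type origin with ampicillin selection (AmpR), and the backbone also retains an f1 origin, lac/lacZα remnants, T7 and T3 promoters, and an SV40 origin and poly(A) signal downstream of the 3' LTR.

The viral portion starts with an RSV promoter fused to a truncated 5' LTR, which drives genomic RNA production in packaging cells without Tat. This is followed by the Ψ packaging signal with a gag fragment, the RRE for Rev-dependent nuclear export, and the cPPT/CTS. The internal spleen focus-forming virus (SFFV) promoter, which is typically chosen for strong expression in haematopoietic cells, drives the RUNX1 insert, cloned between flanking multiple-cloning-site remnants. The recorded insert is 753 bp and is annotated as a RUNX1 fragment, which suggests a short isoform rather than the longest RUNX1 form, although the record does not name the isoform. A WPRE downstream enhances transcript stability and expression. The small hepatitis virus S and nef matches in the table are probably incidental to WPRE-flanking and LTR-adjacent sequence. According to the depositor, the barcode sits in an XbaI site after the WPRE, so it lies within the transcribed region ahead of the ΔU3 3' LTR, but it is not annotated in the feature table. No tag, reporter or mammalian selection marker is recorded.

The plasmid belongs to a barcoded transcription factor collection made for combinatorial screening in immune cell reprogramming. In that setting, the barcode identifies which factors were delivered to a given cell.
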