Addgene plasmid #219053: SFFV-RUNX1-Brd 75
Purpose: Transcription factor RUNX1 with a specific barcode assigned.
Depositing lab: Filipe Pereira. Depositing organization: Center for Neuroscience and Cell Biology, University of Coimbra. Publication: A combinatorial transcription factor screening platform for immune cell reprogramming. Kurochkin I, Altman AR, Caiado I, Pertiga-Cabral D, Halitzki E, Minaeva M, Zimmermannova O, Henriques-Oliveira L, Klein D, Nair M, Oliveira D, Cajal LR, Knittel R, Feick C, Ringner M, Martin M, Cirovic B, Pires CF, Rosa FF, Sitnicka E, Theis FJ, Pereira CF. Cell Syst. 2026 Jan 21;17(1):101457. doi: 10.1016/j.cels.2025.101457. Epub 2026 Jan 14. PubMed 41539305.
Backbone
  Vector backbone: SFFV-MCS
  Backbone size w/o insert (bp): 6638
  Vector type: Lentiviral
Growth in bacteria
  Bacterial resistance: Ampicillin, 100 μg/mL
  Growth temperature: 37°C
  Growth strain: NEB Stable
  Copy number: High Copy
Gene/Insert
  Gene/Insert name: RUNX1
  Species: H. sapiens (human)
  Insert size (bp): 753
  Entrez Gene: RUNX1 (a.k.a. AML1, AML1-EVI-1, AMLCR1, CBF2alpha, CBFA2, EVI-1, PEBP2aB, PEBP2alpha)
  Promoter: The spleen focus-forming virus (SFFV) promoter
  Cloning method: Restriction Enzyme; 5′ cloning site Bsp119I (not destroyed); 3′ cloning site BstHI (not destroyed)
Terms and licenses: Academic/Nonprofit Terms; Industry Terms: Not Available to Industry
Depositor comments: Barcode sequence cloned into XbaI restriction site. Design of plasmid is as follows: SFFV-[TF sequence]-WPRE-[Barcode sequence].
How to cite: SFFV-RUNX1-Brd 75 was a gift from Filipe Pereira (Addgene plasmid # 219053 ; http://n2t.net/addgene:219053 ; RRID:Addgene_219053)
