>Addgene plasmid #219053 | SFFV-RUNX1-Brd 75 | depositor partial sequence | sequence record 427639 | TF ORF
ATGCGTATCCCCGTAGATGCCAGCACGAGCCGCCGCTTCACGCCGCCTTCCACCGCGCTGAGCCCAGGCA
AGATGAGCGAGGCGTTGCCGCTGGGCGCCCCGGACGCCGGCGCTGCCCTGGCCGGCAAGCTGAGGAGCGG
CGACCGCAGCATGGTGGAGGTGCTGGCCGACCACCCGGGCGAGCTGGTGCGCACCGACAGCCCCAACTTC
CTCTGCTCCGTGCTGCCTACGCACTGGCGCTGCAACAAGACCCTGCCCATCGCTTTCAAGGTGGTGGCCC
TAGGGGATGTTCCAGATGGCACTCTGGTCACTGTGATGGCTGGCAATGATGAAAACTACTCGGCTGAGCT
GAGAAATGCTACCGCAGCCATGAAGAACCAGGTTGCAAGATTTAATGACCTCAGGTTTGTCGGTCGAAGT
GGAAGAGGGAAAAGCTTCACTCTGACCATCACTGTCTTCACAAACCCACCGCAAGTCGCCACCTACCACA
GAGCCATCAAAATCACAGTGGATGGGCCCCGAGAACCTCGAAGACATCGGCAGAAACTAGATGATCAGAC
CAAGCCCGGGAGCTTGTCCTTTTCCGAGCGGCTCAGTGAACTGGAGCAGCTGCGGCGCACAGCCATGAGG
GTCAGCCCACACCACCCAGCCCCCACGCCCAACCCTCGTGCCTCCCTGAACCACTCCACTGCCTTTAACC
CTCAGCCTCAGAGTCAGATGCAGGAGGAAGACACAGCACCCTGGAGATGTTAA
