>Addgene plasmid #219053 | SFFV-RUNX1-Brd 75 | depositor partial sequence | sequence record 427640 | Barcode sequence
TGTACAATCTAACAAGCGCT
